Addgene plasmid #90048: LGhG-pHG165a
Purpose: Constitutive expression of a chimeric LacI:GalR transcription repressor
Depositing lab: Liskin Swint-Kruse. Depositing organization: University of Kansas Medical Center. Publication: Comparing the functional roles of nonconserved sequence positions in homologous transcription repressors: implications for sequence/function analyses. Tungtur S, Meinhardt S, Swint-Kruse L. J Mol Biol. 2010 Jan 29;395(4):785-802. doi: 10.1016/j.jmb.2009.10.001. Epub 2009 Oct 8. PubMed 19818797.
Backbone
  Vector backbone: pHG165a
  Backbone manufacturer: PMID: 3012611 with lacO1 binding site of pHG165 disabled by mutation
  Vector type: Bacterial Expression
Growth in bacteria
  Bacterial resistance: Ampicillin, 100 μg/mL
  Growth temperature: 37°C
  Growth strain: DH5alpha
  Copy number: Low Copy
Gene/Insert
  Gene/Insert name: LGhG
  Species: Synthetic
  Promoter: Iq
  Cloning method: Ligation Independent Cloning
Terms and licenses: Academic/Nonprofit Terms; Industry Terms: Not Available to Industry
Depositor comments: E. coli LacI DNA binding domain, E. coli GalR linker region, and GalR regulatory domain . The start codon of these genes is GTG, which is an alternative MET start codon in E. coli. The GalR insert contains an E230K mutation compared to wild type.
How to cite: LGhG-pHG165a was a gift from Liskin Swint-Kruse (Addgene plasmid # 90048 ; http://n2t.net/addgene:90048 ; RRID:Addgene_90048)
