[The description below was written by a language model from this plasmid's Addgene catalogue record and pLannotate feature annotations shown in this document.]
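Description:
LGhG-pHG165a is a bacterial expression plasmid of about 4.7 kb, built on pHG165a, a derivative of pHG165 in which the lacO1 operator site has been disabled by mutation. It carries a ColE1/pMB1-type origin together with the rop gene and the pBR322 bom region. Rop restrains replication, which is consistent with the low copy number recorded in the catalogue even though the origin annotation carries a generic "high-copy" label. Selection is by ampicillin, through the bla β-lactamase gene under its own promoter. Remnants of the parental lac region are also annotated: a CAP binding site, the lac promoter, a short lacI fragment and lacZ/lacZα fragments.

The payload is LGhG, a synthetic chimeric transcription repressor that joins the E. coli LacI DNA-binding domain to the GalR linker region and the GalR regulatory domain. It is expressed constitutively from the lacIq promoter, a mutant lacI promoter in which a single base change raises transcription roughly tenfold. The automated annotation labels the whole open reading frame downstream of this promoter as galR, because most of the coding sequence derives from GalR, and it does not separately mark the LacI-derived N-terminal portion. According to the depositor, translation initiates at a GTG alternative start codon, and the GalR portion carries an E230K substitution relative to wild type.

In principle, such a chimera should recognise lac operator DNA through its LacI domain while responding to effectors through its GalR regulatory domain, since GalR binds galactose as an inducer. Disabling the operator on the backbone presumably keeps the plasmid from competing for repressor binding. The associated publication compares the functional roles of nonconserved sequence positions in homologous repressors of the LacI/GalR family.
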