Features (pLannotate 1.2.2; 13 found; start..end, strand, type, name):
     12..89      +  promoter       lacIq promoter: lacI (mutant); In the lacIq allele, a single base change in the promoter boosts expression of the lacI gene about 10-fold.
    102..1124    +  CDS            galR: GALR_ECOLI - Experimental evidence at protein level: Swiss-Prot protein existence level 1. Repressor of the galactose operon. Binds galactose as an inducer. From Escherichia coli (strain K12).
   1131..1333    +  CDS            lacZ (fragment): β-galactosidase; lacZ
   1373..1527    +  CDS            lacZα (fragment): LacZα fragment of β-galactosidase; lacZ fragment
   1644..1748    +  promoter       AmpR promoter: bla
   1749..2609    +  CDS            AmpR: β-lactamase; bla; confers resistance to ampicillin, carbenicillin, and related antibiotics
   2780..3368    +  rep_origin     ori: high-copy-number ColE1/pMB1/pBR322/pUC origin of replication
   3554..3694    -  misc_feature   bom: basis of mobility region from pBR322
   3796..3987    -  CDS            rop: Rop protein, which maintains plasmids at low copy number; rop
   4004..4384    +  CDS            YPB1_ECOLX: Protein predicted: Swiss-Prot protein existence level 4. From Escherichia coli.
   4486..4574    +  CDS            lacI (fragment): lac repressor; lacI; The lac repressor binds to the lac operator to inhibit transcription in E. coli. This inhibition can be relieved by adding lactose or isopropyl-β-D-thiogalactopyranoside (IPTG).
   4587..4608    +  protein_bind   CAP binding site: CAP binding activates transcription in the presence of cAMP. E. coli catabolite activator protein
   4623..4653    +  promoter       lac promoter: promoter for the E. coli lac operon
>Addgene plasmid #90048 | LGhG-pHG165a | addgene full sequence | sequence record 178284 | Addgene NGS Result
TTACGAATTCCGACACCATCGAATGGTGCAAAACCTTTCGCGGTATGGCATGATAGCGCCCGGAAGAGAG
TCAATTCAGGGTGGTGAATGTGAAACCAGTAACGTTATACGATGTCGCAGAGTATGCCGGTGTCTCTTAT
CAGACCGTTTCCCGCGTGGTGAACCAGGCCAGCCACGTTTCTGCGAAAACGCGGGAAAAAGTGGAAGCGG
CGATGGCGGAGCTCAGCTATCACCCGAACGCCAACGCCCGTGCGCTGGCGCAGCAGACCACTGAAACGGT
CGGTCTGGTCGTTGGTGATGTTTCCGATCCGTTTTTCGGTGCAATGGTGAAAGCGGTCGAACAGGTGGCT
TATCACACCGGTAATTTTTTATTGATTGGCAACGGTTACCACAACGAACAAAAAGAGCGTCAGGCCATTG
AGCAACTGATCCGCCATCGCTGTGCTGCGTTGGTCGTCCATGCCAAAATGATCCCGGATGCTGATTTAGC
CTCATTAATGAAACAAATGCCCGGTATGGTGCTGATCAACCGTATCCTGCCTGGCTTTGAAAACCGTTGT
ATTGCTCTGGACGATCGTTACGGTGCCTGGCTGGCAACGCGTCATTTAATTCAGCAAGGTCATACCCGCA
TTGGTTATCTGTGCTCTAACCACTCTATTTCTGACGCCGAAGATCGTCTGCAAGGGTATTACGATGCCCT
TGCTGAAAGTGGTATTGCGGCCAATGACCGGCTGGTGACATTTGGCGAACCAGACGAAAGCGGCGGCGAA
CAGGCAATGACCAAGCTTTTGGGACGAGGAAGAAATTTCACTGCGGTAGCCTGTTATAACGATTCAATGG
CGGCGGGTGCGATGGGCGTTCTCAATGATAATGGTATTGATGTACCGGGTGAGATTTCGTTAATTGGCTT
TGATGATGTGCTGGTGTCACGCTATGTGCGTCCGCGCCTGACCACCGTGCGTTACCCAATCGTGACGATG
GCGACCCAGGCTGCCGAACTGGCTTTGGCGCTGGCGGATAATCGCCCTCTCCCGGAAATCACTAATGTCT
TTAGTCCGACGCTGGTACGTCGTCATTCAGTGTCAACTCCGTCGCTGGAGGCAAGTCATCATGCAACCAG
CGACTAATAACCTGAGGCCGATACTGTCGTCGTCCCCTCAAACTGGCAGATGCACGGTTACGATGCGCCC
ATCTACACCAACGTGACCTATCCCATTAGGTCAATCCGCCGTTTGTTCCCACGGAGAATCCGACGGGTTG
TTACTCGCTCACATTTAATGTTGATGAAAGCTGGCTACAGGAAGGCCAGACGCGAATTATTTTTGATGGC
GTTGGAATTCCCGGGGATCCGTCGACCTGCAGCCAAGCTTGGCACTGGCCGTCGTTTTACAACGTCGTGA
CTGGGAAAACCCTGGCGTTACCCAACTTAATCGCCTTGCAGCACATCCCCCTTTCGCCAGCTGGCGTAAT
AGCGAAGAGGCCCGCACCGATCGCCCTTCCCAACAGTTGCGCAGCCTGAATGGCGAATGCCGTTAACGGA
TTCTTGAAGACGAAAGGGCCTCGTGATACGCCTATTTTTATAGGTTAATGTCATGATAATAATGGTTTCT
TAGACGTCAGGTGGCACTTTTCGGGGAAATGTGCGCGGAACCCCTATTTGTTTATTTTTCTAAATACATT
CAAATATGTATCCGCTCATGAGACAATAACCCTGATAAATGCTTCAATAATATTGAAAAAGGAAGAGTAT
GAGTATTCAACATTTCCGTGTCGCCCTTATTCCCTTTTTTGCGGCATTTTGCCTTCCTGTTTTTGCTCAC
CCAGAAACGCTGGTGAAAGTAAAAGATGCTGAAGATCAGTTGGGTGCACGAGTGGGTTACATCGAACTGG
ATCTCAACAGCGGTAAGATCCTTGAGAGTTTTCGCCCCGAAGAACGTTTTCCAATGATGAGCACTTTTAA
AGTTCTGCTATGTGGCGCGGTATTATCCCGTATTGACGCCGGGCAAGAGCAACTCGGTCGCCGCATACAC
TATTCTCAGAATGACTTGGTTGAGTACTCACCAGTCACAGAAAAGCATCTTACGGATGGCATGACAGTAA
GAGAATTATGCAGTGCTGCCATAACCATGAGTGATAACACTGCGGCCAACTTACTTCTGACAACGATCGG
AGGACCGAAGGAGCTAACCGCTTTTTTGCACAACATGGGGGATCATGTAACTCGCCTTGATCGTTGGGAA
CCGGAGCTGAATGAAGCCATACCAAACGACGAGCGTGACACCACGATGCCTGTAGCAATGGCAACAACGT
TGCGCAAACTATTAACTGGCGAACTACTTACTCTAGCTTCCCGGCAACAATTAATAGACTGGATGGAGGC
GGATAAAGTTGCAGGACCACTTCTGCGCTCGGCCCTTCCGGCTGGCTGGTTTATTGCTGATAAATCTGGA
GCCGGTGAGCGTGGGTCTCGCGGTATCATTGCAGCACTGGGGCCAGATGGTAAGCCCTCCCGTATCGTAG
TTATCTACACGACGGGGAGTCAGGCAACTATGGATGAACGAAATAGACAGATCGCTGAGATAGGTGCCTC
ACTGATTAAGCATTGGTAACTGTCAGACCAAGTTTACTCATATATACTTTAGATTGATTTAAAACTTCAT
TTTTAATTTAAAAGGATCTAGGTGAAGATCCTTTTTGATAATCTCATGACCAAAATCCCTTAACGTGAGT
TTTCGTTCCACTGAGCGTCAGACCCCGTAGAAAAGATCAAAGGATCTTCTTGAGATCCTTTTTTTCTGCG
CGTAATCTGCTGCTTGCAAACAAAAAAACCACCGCTACCAGCGGTGGTTTGTTTGCCGGATCAAGAGCTA
CCAACTCTTTTTCCGAAGGTAACTGGCTTCAGCAGAGCGCAGATACCAAATACTGTCCTTCTAGTGTAGC
CGTAGTTAGGCCACCACTTCAAGAACTCTGTAGCACCGCCTACATACCTCGCTCTGCTAATCCTGTTACC
AGTGGCTGCTGCCAGTGGCGATAAGTCGTGTCTTACCGGGTTGGACTCAAGACGATAGTTACCGGATAAG
GCGCAGCGGTCGGGCTGAACGGGGGGTTCGTGCACACAGCCCAGCTTGGAGCGAACGACCTACACCGAAC
TGAGATACCTACAGCGTGAGCTATGAGAAAGCGCCACGCTTCCCGAAGGGAGAAAGGCGGACAGGTATCC
GGTAAGCGGCAGGGTCGGAACAGGAGAGCGCACGAGGGAGCTTCCAGGGGGAAACGCCTGGTATCTTTAT
AGTCCTGTCGGGTTTCGCCACCTCTGACTTGAGCGTCGATTTTTGTGATGCTCGTCAGGGGGGCGGAGCC
TATGGAAAAACGCCAGCAACGCGGCCTTTTTACGGTTCCTGGCCTTTTGCTGGCCTTTTGCTCACATGTT
CTTTCCTGCGTTATCCCCTGATTCTGTGGATAACCGTATTACCGCCTTTGAGTGAGCTGATACCGCTCGC
CGCAGCCGAACGACCGAGCGCAGCGAGTCAGTGAGCGAGGAAGCGGAAGAGCGCCTGATGCGGTATTTTC
TCCTTACGCATCTGTGCGGTATTTCACACCGCATATGGTGCACTCTCAGTACAATCTGCTCTGATGCCGC
ATAGTTAAGCCAGTATACACTCCGCTATCGCTACGTGACTGGGTCATGGCTGCGCCCCGACACCCGCCAA
CACCCGCTGACGCGCCCTGACGGGCTTGTCTGCTCCCGGCATCCGCTTACAGACAAGCTGTGACCGTCTC
CGGGAGCTGCATGTGTCAGAGGTTTTCACCGTCATCACCGAAACGCGCGAGGCAGCTGCGGTAAAGCTCA
TCAGCGTGGTCGTGAAGCGATTCACAGATGTCTGCCTGTTCATCCGCGTCCAGCTCGTTGAGTTTCTCCA
GAAGCGTTAATGTCTGGCTTCTGATAAAGCGGGCCATGTTAAGGGCGGTTTTTTCCTGTTTGGTCACTGA
TGCCTCCGTGTAAGGGGGATTTCTGTTCATGGGGGTAATGATACCGATGAAACGAGAGAGGATGCTCACG
ATACGGGTTACTGATGATGAACATGCCCGGTTACTGGAACGTTGTGAGGGTAAACAACTGGCGGTATGGA
TGCGGCGGGACCAGAGAAAAATCACTCAGGGTCAATGCCAGCGCTTCGTTAATACAGATGTAGGTGTTCC
ACAGGGTAGCCAGCAGCATCCTGCGATGCAGATCCGGAACATAATGGTGCAGGGCGCTGACTTCCGCGTT
TCCAGACTTTACGAAACACGGAAACCGAAGACCATTCATGTTGTTGCTCAGGTCGCAGACGTTTTGCAGC
AGCAGTCGCTTCACGTTCGCTCGCGTATCGGTGATTCATTCTGCTAACCAGTAAGGCAACCCCGCCAGCC
TAGCCGGGTCCTCAACGACAGGAGCACGATCATGCGCACCCGTGGCCAGGACCCAACGCTGCCCGCCGTT
AACGGCCAATACGCAAACCGCCTCTCCCCGCGCGTTGGCCGATTCATTAATGCAGCTGGCACGACAGGTT
TCCCGACTGGAAAGCGGGCAGTGAGCGCAACGCAATTAATGTGAGTTAGCTCACTCATTAGGCACCCCAG
GCTTTACACTTTATGCTTCCGGCTCGTATGTTGTGTGGCGTGGTACTCATAACAATTTCACACAGGAAAC
AGCTATGACCATGA
